Addgene plasmid #43570: III-CCTT
Depositing lab: Chad Cowan & Kiran Musunuru. Depositing organization: Harvard University. Publication: A TALEN Genome-Editing System for Generating Human Stem Cell-Based Disease Models. Ding Q, Lee YK, Schaefer EA, Peters DT, Veres A, Kim K, Kuperwasser N, Motola DL, Meissner TB, Hendriks WT, Trevisan M, Gupta RM, Moisan A, Banks E, Friesen M, Schinzel RT, Xia F, Tang A, Xia Y, Figueroa E, Wann A, Ahfeldt T, Daheron L, Zhang F, Rubin LL, Peng LF, Chung RT, Musunuru K, Cowan CA. Cell Stem Cell. 2012 Dec 12. pii: S1934-5909(12)00645-5. doi: 10.1016/j.stem.2012.11.011. PubMed 23246482.
Backbone
  Vector backbone: pCRII-TOPO
  Backbone manufacturer: Invitrogen
  Backbone size w/o insert (bp): 3973
  Vector type: Bacterial Cloning
Growth in bacteria
  Bacterial resistance: Ampicillin and Kanamycin, 100 & 50 μg/mL
  Growth temperature: 37°C
  Growth strain: Top10
  Copy number: High Copy
Gene/Insert
  Gene/Insert name: III-CCTT
  Species: Synthetic
  Insert size (bp): 426
  Cloning method: TOPO Cloning
  Sequencing primers: 5′ T7; 3′ M13-rev
Terms and licenses: Academic/Nonprofit Terms; Industry Terms: Not Available to Industry
How to cite: III-CCTT was a gift from Chad Cowan & Kiran Musunuru (Addgene plasmid # 43570 ; http://n2t.net/addgene:43570 ; RRID:Addgene_43570)
