[The description below was written by a language model from this plasmid's Addgene catalogue record.]
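Description:
III-CCTT is a bacterial cloning plasmid built on the commercial pCRII-TOPO backbone (about 4 kb without insert), into which a 426 bp synthetic fragment was introduced by TOPO cloning. It is a high-copy plasmid maintained in E. coli and carries both ampicillin and kanamycin resistance, consistent with the dual-marker design of this TOPO vector. The insert is flanked by T7 and M13-reverse priming sites, which are listed for sequence verification. No feature table accompanies the record, so the backbone's other elements are not itemised here.

The record describes the insert only by its name and as synthetic, without stating its content. The associated publication describes a TALEN genome-editing system for generating human stem cell-based disease models, so the plasmid most likely belongs to a library of pre-assembled TALE repeat modules. On that reading, which is an inference rather than a recorded fact, "CCTT" would denote the four DNA bases recognised by a block of four TALE repeats (a size roughly compatible with 426 bp), and "III" would indicate the block's position in the ordered assembly of a full repeat array. Such module plasmids have no expression function of their own: there is no stated promoter driving the insert, no tag and no reporter. They serve as storage and source vectors from which the repeat block is released or amplified and joined with other positional modules into a TALEN expression backbone. The result is a custom nuclease that targets a chosen genomic sequence.
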