>Addgene plasmid #43570 | III-CCTT | depositor partial sequence | sequence record 58835 | III-CCTT sequence 426 bps
CGTCTCGGCTCACCCCAGAGCAGGTCGTGGCGATCGCAAGCCACGACGGAGGAAAGCAAGCCTTGGAAAC
AGTACAGAGGCTGTTGCCTGTGCTGTGCCAAGCGCACGGACTCACCCCAGAGCAGGTCGTGGCGATCGCA
AGCCACGACGGAGGAAAGCAAGCCTTGGAAACAGTACAGAGGCTGTTGCCTGTGCTGTGCCAAGCGCACG
GCCTCACCCCAGAGCAGGTCGTGGCCATTGCCTCGAATGGAGGGGGCAAACAGGCGTTGGAAACCGTACA
ACGATTGCTGCCAGTGCTGTGCCAAGCGCACGGATTAACCCCAGAGCAGGTCGTGGCCATTGCCTCGAAT
GGAGGGGGCAAACAGGCGTTGGAAACCGTACAACGATTGCTGCCGGTGCTGTGCCAAGCGCACGGACTCA
GAGACG
