>Addgene plasmid #43570 | III-CCTT | addgene partial sequence | sequence record 61606 | M13-F20 5'-TGTAAAACGACGGCCAGT-3'
CGAATTGGGCCCTCTAGATGCATGCTCGAGCGGCCGCCAGTGTGATGGATATCTGCAGAATTCGCCCTTA
GTATCTTTCCTGTGCCCACGTCTCTGAGTCCGTGCGCTTGGCACAGCACCGGCAGCAATCGTTGTACGGT
TTCCAACGCCTGTTTGCCCCCTCCATTCGAGGCAATGGCCACGACCTGCTCTGGGGTTAATCCGTGCGCT
TGGCACAGCACTGGCAGCAATCGTTGTACGGTTTCCAACGCCTGTTTGCCCCCTCCATTCGAGGCAATGG
CCACGACCTGCTCTGGGGTGAGGCCGTGCGCTTGGCACAGCACAGGCAACAGCCTCTGTACTGTTTCCAA
GGCTTGCTTTCCTCCGTCGTGGCTTGCGATCGCCACGACCTGCTCTGGGGTGAGTCCGTGCGCTTGGCAC
AGCACAGGCAACAGCCTCTGTACTGTTTCCAAGGCTTGCTTTCCTCCGTCGTGGCTTGCGATCGCCACGA
CCTGCTCTGGGGTGAGCCGAGACGCGCTAGGACGGCATCTATATAAGGGCGAATTCCAGCACACTGGCGG
CCGTTACTAGTGGATCCGAGCTCGGTACCAAGCTTGATGCATAGCTTGAGTATTCTATAGTGTCACCTAA
ATAGCTTGGCGTAATCATGGTCATAGCTGTTTCCTGTGTGAAATTGTTATCCGCTCACAATTCCACACAA
CATACGAGCCGGAAGCATAAAGTGTAAAGCCTGGGGTGCCTAATGAGTGAGCTAACTCACATTAATTGCG
TTGCGCTCACTGCCCGCTTTCCAGTCGGGAAACCTGTCGTGCCAGCTGCATTAATGAATCGGCCAACGCG
CGGGGAGAGGCGGTTTGCGTATTGGGCGCT
